Addgene plasmid #59845: pJK_proB_eGFP
Purpose: Constitutively expresses eGFP with proB promoter
Depositing lab: Timothy Whitehead. Depositing organization: Michigan State University. Publication: The Interrelationship between Promoter Strength, Gene Expression, and Growth Rate. Bienick MS, Young KW, Klesmith JR, Detwiler EE, Tomek KJ, Whitehead TA. PLoS One. 2014 Oct 6;9(10):e109105. doi: 10.1371/journal.pone.0109105. eCollection 2014. PubMed 25286161.
Backbone
  Vector backbone: pET-29b(+)
  Backbone manufacturer: Novagen
  Backbone size w/o insert (bp): 3582
  Total vector size (bp): 4296
  Modifications to backbone: Deletion of lacI, lacO, and T7 promoter by cloning proB in-between BglI and XbaI. Removal of the kanamycin resistance gene and insertion of the beta-lactamase (AmpR) gene from pET-22b.
  Vector type: Bacterial Expression
Growth in bacteria
  Bacterial resistance: Ampicillin, 100 μg/mL
  Growth temperature: 37°C
  Growth strain: XL1 Blue
  Copy number: High Copy
Gene/Insert
  Gene/Insert name: Enhanced Green Fluorescent Protein (alt names: eGFP; BBa_E0040; GFPmut3)
  Species: Aequorea victoria
  Insert size (bp): 714
  Mutation: S2R,S65G,S72A
  Promoter: proB
  Tag / fusion protein: 6x-His (C terminal on backbone)
  Cloning method: Restriction Enzyme; 5′ cloning site BglI (not destroyed); 3′ cloning site XbaI (not destroyed)
  Sequencing primers: 5′ GGTGATTCATTCTGCTAA; 3′ T7 Term
Terms and licenses: Academic/Nonprofit Terms; Industry Terms: Not Available to Industry
How to cite: pJK_proB_eGFP was a gift from Timothy Whitehead (Addgene plasmid # 59845 ; http://n2t.net/addgene:59845 ; RRID:Addgene_59845)
