[The description below was written by a language model from this plasmid's Addgene catalogue record and pLannotate feature annotations shown in this document.]
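Description:
pJK_proB_eGFP is a 4,296 bp bacterial expression plasmid built on a heavily modified pET-29b(+) backbone and designed for constitutive, inducer-independent production of green fluorescent protein in E. coli. The record states that lacI, lacO and the T7 promoter were removed when the constitutive proB promoter was cloned in, so expression depends on the host RNA polymerase rather than T7 polymerase or IPTG. The original kanamycin marker was replaced with the β-lactamase gene from pET-22b, giving ampicillin selection. Propagation relies on a ColE1/pMB1-type origin. The feature table also shows the pBR322-derived bom site and rop gene alongside it, although the catalogue lists the plasmid as high copy. An f1 origin is also present, which allows single-stranded DNA production.

The payload is a 714 bp Aequorea victoria GFP variant, listed as eGFP with the alternative names GFPmut3 and BBa_E0040, and carrying the S2R, S65G and S72A substitutions. It is translated from the strong phage T7 gene 10 ribosome binding site and fused at its C terminus to the backbone-encoded 6xHis tag, with the T7 terminator downstream. The automated annotation labels this open reading frame as "hfriFP" and the tag as a 9xHis fragment. The position and length match the catalogued GFP insert and His tag, so these appear to be mislabelled database matches. The proB promoter itself is not annotated but presumably lies in the unannotated region upstream of the RBS.

The associated study examined how promoter strength relates to gene expression and growth rate, so the plasmid likely served as a fluorescent reporter for the strength of the proB promoter.
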