Features (pLannotate 1.2.2; 12 found; start..end, strand, type, name):
     12..467     +  rep_origin     f1 ori (sequence partly withheld): f1 bacteriophage origin of replication; arrow indicates direction of (+) strand synthesis
    494..551     +  promoter       AmpR promoter (fragment): bla
    560..1420    -  CDS            AmpR: β-lactamase; bla; confers resistance to ampicillin, carbenicillin, and related antibiotics
   1542..2130    +  rep_origin     ori: high-copy-number ColE1/pMB1/pBR322/pUC origin of replication
   2316..2458    -  misc_feature   bom: basis of mobility region from pBR322
   2560..2751    -  CDS            rop: Rop protein, which maintains plasmids at low copy number; rop
   2768..3148    +  CDS            YPB1_ECOLX: Protein predicted: Swiss-Prot protein existence level 4. From Escherichia coli.
   3390..3412    +  RBS            RBS: efficient ribosome binding site from bacteriophage T7 gene 10 (Olins and Rangwala, 1989)
   3420..4133    +  CDS            hfriFP: hfriFP is a fluorescent protein published in 2013, derived from Herbaspirillum frisingense.
   4140..4157    +  CDS            9xHis (fragment): 9xHis affinity tag
   4167..4216    +  CDS            SET1 (fragment): solubility-enhancement tag derived from T7 phage gene 10B
   4224..4271    +  terminator     T7 terminator: transcription terminator for bacteriophage T7 RNA polymerase
>Addgene plasmid #59845 | pJK_proB_eGFP | depositor full sequence | sequence record 95265 | pJK_proB_eGFP sequence 4296 bps
TGGCGAATGGG
[124 nt withheld, positions 12-135]
C
[91 nt withheld, positions 137-227]
A
[49 nt withheld, positions 229-277]
CCTTTGACGTTGGAGTCCACGTTCTTT
[37 nt withheld, positions 305-341]
ACCCTATCTCGGTCTATTCTTTTGATTTATAAGGGATTTTGCCGATTTCGGCCTATTGGTTAAAAAATGA
GCTGATTTAACAAAAATTTAACGCGAATTTTAACAAAATATTAACGTTTACAATTTCAGGTGGCACTTTT
CGGGGAAATGTGCGCGGAACCCCTATTTGTTTATTTTTCTAAATACATTCAAATATGTATCCGCTCATGA
ATTAATTCTTACCAATGCTTAATCAGTGAGGCACCTATCTCAGCGATCTGTCTATTTCGTTCATCCATAG
TTGCCTGACTCCCCGTCGTGTAGATAACTACGATACGGGAGGGCTTACCATCTGGCCCCAGTGCTGCAAT
GATACCGCGAGACCCACGCTCACCGGCTCCAGATTTATCAGCAATAAACCAGCCAGCCGGAAGGGCCGAG
CGCAGAAGTGGTCCTGCAACTTTATCCGCCTCCATCCAGTCTATTAATTGTTGCCGGGAAGCTAGAGTAA
GTAGTTCGCCAGTTAATAGTTTGCGCAACGTTGTTGCCATTGCTGCAGGCATCGTGGTGTCACGCTCGTC
GTTTGGTATGGCTTCATTCAGCTCCGGTTCCCAACGATCAAGGCGAGTTACATGATCCCCCATGTTGTGC
AAAAAAGCGGTTAGCTCCTTCGGTCCTCCGATCGTTGTCAGAAGTAAGTTGGCCGCAGTGTTATCACTCA
TGGTTATGGCAGCACTGCATAATTCTCTTACTGTCATGCCATCCGTAAGATGCTTTTCTGTGACTGGTGA
GTACTCAACCAAGTCATTCTGAGAATAGTGTATGCGGCGACCGAGTTGCTCTTGCCCGGCGTCAATACGG
GATAATACCGCGCCACATAGCAGAACTTTAAAAGTGCTCATCATTGGAAAACGTTCTTCGGGGCGAAAAC
TCTCAAGGATCTTACCGCTGTTGAGATCCAGTTCGATGTAACCCACTCGTGCACCCAACTGATCTTCAGC
ATCTTTTACTTTCACCAGCGTTTCTGGGTGAGCAAAAACAGGAAGGCAAAATGCCGCAAAAAAGGGAATA
AGGGCGACACGGAAATGTTGAATACTCATAACACCCCTTGTATTACTGTTTATGTAAGCAGACAGTTTTA
TTGTTCATGACCAAAATCCCTTAACGTGAGTTTTCGTTCCACTGAGCGTCAGACCCCGTAGAAAAGATCA
AAGGATCTTCTTGAGATCCTTTTTTTCTGCGCGTAATCTGCTGCTTGCAAACAAAAAAACCACCGCTACC
AGCGGTGGTTTGTTTGCCGGATCAAGAGCTACCAACTCTTTTTCCGAAGGTAACTGGCTTCAGCAGAGCG
CAGATACCAAATACTGTCCTTCTAGTGTAGCCGTAGTTAGGCCACCACTTCAAGAACTCTGTAGCACCGC
CTACATACCTCGCTCTGCTAATCCTGTTACCAGTGGCTGCTGCCAGTGGCGATAAGTCGTGTCTTACCGG
GTTGGACTCAAGACGATAGTTACCGGATAAGGCGCAGCGGTCGGGCTGAACGGGGGGTTCGTGCACACAG
CCCAGCTTGGAGCGAACGACCTACACCGAACTGAGATACCTACAGCGTGAGCTATGAGAAAGCGCCACGC
TTCCCGAAGGGAGAAAGGCGGACAGGTATCCGGTAAGCGGCAGGGTCGGAACAGGAGAGCGCACGAGGGA
GCTTCCAGGGGGAAACGCCTGGTATCTTTATAGTCCTGTCGGGTTTCGCCACCTCTGACTTGAGCGTCGA
TTTTTGTGATGCTCGTCAGGGGGGCGGAGCCTATGGAAAAACGCCAGCAACGCGGCCTTTTTACGGTTCC
TGGCCTTTTGCTGGCCTTTTGCTCACATGTTCTTTCCTGCGTTATCCCCTGATTCTGTGGATAACCGTAT
TACCGCCTTTGAGTGAGCTGATACCGCTCGCCGCAGCCGAACGACCGAGCGCAGCGAGTCAGTGAGCGAG
GAAGCGGAAGAGCGCCTGATGCGGTATTTTCTCCTTACGCATCTGTGCGGTATTTCACACCGCATATATG
GTGCACTCTCAGTACAATCTGCTCTGATGCCGCATAGTTAAGCCAGTATACACTCCGCTATCGCTACGTG
ACTGGGTCATGGCTGCGCCCCGACACCCGCCAACACCCGCTGACGCGCCCTGACGGGCTTGTCTGCTCCC
GGCATCCGCTTACAGACAAGCTGTGACCGTCTCCGGGAGCTGCATGTGTCAGAGGTTTTCACCGTCATCA
CCGAAACGCGCGAGGCAGCTGCGGTAAAGCTCATCAGCGTGGTCGTGAAGCGATTCACAGATGTCTGCCT
GTTCATCCGCGTCCAGCTCGTTGAGTTTCTCCAGAAGCGTTAATGTCTGGCTTCTGATAAAGCGGGCCAT
GTTAAGGGCGGTTTTTTCCTGTTTGGTCACTGATGCCTCCGTGTAAGGGGGATTTCTGTTCATGGGGGTA
ATGATACCGATGAAACGAGAGAGGATGCTCACGATACGGGTTACTGATGATGAACATGCCCGGTTACTGG
AACGTTGTGAGGGTAAACAACTGGCGGTATGGATGCGGCGGGACCAGAGAAAAATCACTCAGGGTCAATG
CCAGCGCTTCGTTAATACAGATGTAGGTGTTCCACAGGGTAGCCAGCAGCATCCTGCGATGCAGATCCGG
AACATAATGGTGCAGGGCGCTGACTTCCGCGTTTCCAGACTTTACGAAACACGGAAACCGAAGACCATTC
ATGTTGTTGCTCAGGTCGCAGACGTTTTGCAGCAGCAGTCGCTTCACGTTCGCTCGCGTATCGGTGATTC
ATTCTGCTAACCAGTAAGGCAACCCCGCCAGCCTAGCCGGGTCCTCAACGACAGGAGCACGATCATGCGC
ACCCGTGGGGCCGCCATGCCGGCCACAGCTAACACCACGTCGTCCCTATCTGCTGCCCTAGGTCTATGAG
TGGTTGCTGGATAACTTTACGGGCATGCATAAGGCTCGTAATATATATTCAGGGAGACCACAACGGTTTC
CCTCTACAAATAATTTTGTTTAACTTTCTAGAAATAATTTTGTTTAACTTTAAGAAGGAGATATACATAT
GCGTAAAGGAGAAGAACTTTTCACTGGAGTTGTCCCAATTCTTGTTGAATTAGATGGTGATGTTAATGGG
CACAAATTTTCTGTCAGTGGAGAGGGTGAAGGTGATGCAACATACGGAAAACTTACCCTTAAATTTATTT
GCACTACTGGAAAACTACCTGTTCCATGGCCAACACTTGTCACTACTTTCGGTTATGGTGTTCAATGCTT
TGCGAGATACCCAGATCATATGAAACAGCATGACTTTTTCAAGAGTGCCATGCCCGAAGGTTATGTACAG
GAAAGAACTATATTTTTCAAAGATGACGGGAACTACAAGACACGTGCTGAAGTCAAGTTTGAAGGTGATA
CCCTTGTTAATAGAATCGAGTTAAAAGGTATTGATTTTAAAGAAGATGGAAACATTCTTGGACACAAATT
GGAATACAACTATAACTCACACAATGTATACATCATGGCAGACAAACAAAAGAATGGAATCAAAGTTAAC
TTCAAAATTAGACACAACATTGAAGATGGAAGCGTTCAACTAGCAGACCATTATCAACAAAATACTCCAA
TTGGCGATGGCCCTGTCCTTTTACCAGACAACCATTACCTGTCCACACAATCTGCCCTTTCGAAAGATCC
CAACGAAAAGAGAGACCACATGGTCCTTCTTGAGTTTGTAACAGCTGCTGGGATTACACATGGCATGGAT
GAACTATACAAACTCGAGCACCACCACCACCACCACTGAGATCCGGCTGCTAACAAAGCCCGAAAGGAAG
CTGAGTTGGCTGCTGCCACCGCTGAGCAATAACTAGCATAACCCCTTGGGGCCTCTAAACGGGTCTTGAG
GGGTTTTTTGCTGAAAGGAGGAACTATATCCGGAT
