>Addgene plasmid #59845 | pJK_proB_eGFP | addgene partial sequence | sequence record 97591 | pJFRC-F 5'-ATAATGGTGCAGGGCGCTGAC-3'
GACCATTCATGTTGTTGCTCAGGTCGCAGACGTTTTGCAGCAGCAGTCGCTTCACGTTCGCTCGCGTATC
GGTGATTCATTCTGCTAACCAGTAAGGCAACCCCGCCAGCCTAGCCGGGTCCTCAACGACAGGAGCACGA
TCATGCGCACCCGTGGGGCCGCCATGCCGGCCACAGCTAACACCACGTCGTCCCTATCTGCTGCCCTAGG
TCTATGAGTGGTTGCTGGATAACTTTACGGGCATGCATAAGGCTCGTAATATATATTCAGGGAGACCACA
ACGGTTTCCCTCTACAAATAATTTTGTTTAACTTTCTAGAAATAATTTTGTTTAACTTTAAGAAGGAGAT
ATACATATGCGTAAAGGAGAAGAACTTTTCACTGGAGTTGTCCCAATTCTTGTTGAATTAGATGGTGATG
TTAATGGGCACAAATTTTCTGTCAGTGGAGAGGGTGAAGGTGATGCAACATACGGAAAACTTACCCTTAA
ATTTATTTGCACTACTGGAAAACTACCTGTTCCATGGCCAACACTTGTCACTACTTTCGGTTATGGTGTT
CAATGCTTTGCGAGATACCCAGATCATATGAAACAGCATGACTTTTTCAAGAGTGCCATGCCCGAAGGTT
ATGTACAGGAAAGAACTATATTTTTCAAAGATGACGGGAACTACAAGACACGTGCTGAAGTCAAGTTTGA
AGGTGATA
