>Addgene plasmid #59845 | pJK_proB_eGFP | addgene partial sequence | sequence record 97592 | T7term 5'-GCTAGTTATTGCTCAGCGG-3'
CGGGCTTTGTTAGCAGCCGGATCTCAGTGGTGGTGGTGGTGGTGCTCGAGTTTGTATAGTTCATCCATGC
CATGTGTAATCCCAGCAGCTGTTACAAACTCAAGAAGGACCATGTGGTCTCTCTTTTCGTTGGGATCTTT
CGAAAGGGCAGATTGTGTGGACAGGTAATGGTTGTCTGGTAAAAGGACAGGGCCATCGCCAATTGGAGTA
TTTTGTTGATAATGGTCTGCTAGTTGAACGCTTCCATCTTCAATGTTGTGTCTAATTTTGAAGTTAACTT
TGATTCCATTCTTTTGTTTGTCTGCCATGATGTATACATTGTGTGAGTTATAGTTGTATTCCAATTTGTG
TCCAAGAATGTTTCCATCTTCTTTAAAATCAATACCTTTTAACTCGATTCTATTAACAAGGGTATCACCT
TCAAACTTGACTTCAGCACGTGTCTTGTAGTTCCCGTCATCTTTGAAAAATATAGTTCTTTCCTGTACAT
AACCTTCGGGCATGGCACTCTTGAAAAAGTCATGCTGTTTCATATGATCTGGGTATCTCGCAAAGCATTG
AACACCATAACCGAAAGTAGTGACAAGTGTTGGCCATGGAACAGGTAGTTTTCCAGTAGTGCAAATAAAT
TTAAGGGTAAGTTTTCCGTATGTTGCATCACCTTCACCCTCTCCACTGACAGAAAATTTGTGCCCATTAA
CATCACCATCTAATTCAACAAGAATTGGGACAACTCCAGTGAAAAGTTCTTCTCCTTTACGCATATGTAT
ATCT
